>Addgene plasmid #167380 | pMSR:MSMEG_5081:Dendra | depositor partial sequence | sequence record 325208 | partial
ATGGCGGCGATGAAGCCCCGGACTGGCGACGGTCCACTGGAAGCAACCAAAGAGGGGCGAGGGATCGTGA
TGCGGGTACCGCTTGAGGGCGGAGGGCGCCTCGTCGTCGAACTCACCCCGGACGAGGCAGCCGCCCTGGG
CGACGAGCTCAAGGGCGTCACCAGC
